>Addgene plasmid #114931 | ERL2 C8_pECIA14 | addgene full sequence | sequence record 231172 | Addgene NGS Result
GTAAAACGACGGCCAGTGAATTAATTCGTTGCAGGACAGGATGTGGTGCCCGATGTGACTAGCTCTTTGC
TGCAGGCCGTCCTATCCTCTGGTTCCGATAAGAGACCCAGAACTCCGGCCCCCCACCGCCCACCGCCACC
CCCATACATATGTGGTACGCAAGTAAGAGTGCCTGCGCATGCCCCATGTGCCCCACCAAGAGCTTTGCAT
CCCATACAAGTCCCCAAAGTGGAGAACCGAACCAATTCTTCGCGGGCAGAACAAAAGCTTCTGCACACGT
CTCCACTCGAATTTGGAGCCGGCCGGCGTGTGCAAAAGAGGTGAATCGAACGAAAGACCCGTGTGTAAAG
CCGCGTTTCCAAAATGTATAAAACCGAGAGCATCTGGCCAATGTGCATCAGTTGTGGTCAGCAGCAAAAT
CAAGTGAATCATCTCAGTGCAACTAAAGGGGGGATCCGATCTCAATATGAAGTTATGCATATTACTGGCC
GTCGTGGCCTTTGTTGGCCTCTCGCTCGGGATGAACAACGAAGGAAAAGCGTTGATGGCGATAAAGGCTT
CATTCAGCAACGTGGCGAATATGCTTCTTGATTGGGACGATGTTCATAACCACGACTTTTGTTCTTGGAG
AGGTGTCTTCTGTGATAACGTTAGCCTCAATGTTGTCTCTCTTAATCTGTCAAACCTGAATCTTGGTGGA
GAGATATCATCTGCCCTTGGAGATTTGATGAATCTGCAATCAATAGACTTGCAAGGAAATAAATTGGGTG
GTCAAATTCCAGATGAGATTGGAAACTGTGTTTCTCTTGCTTATGTGGATTTCTCCACCAATTTGTTGTT
TGGAGACATACCGTTTTCAATCTCTAAACTCAAACAGCTGGAGTTTCTGAACCTAAAGAATAATCAGCTC
ACTGGTCCAATACCAGCAACCTTAACTCAGATTCCAAACCTTAAGACCCTTGACCTCGCAAGAAACCAGC
TTACTGGTGAGATACCAAGGTTACTCTACTGGAATGAAGTTTTACAGTATCTCGGTTTACGTGGGAATAT
GTTAACTGGGACATTGTCTCCTGATATGTGTCAGCTGACGGGTCTGTGGTACTTTGATGTGAGAGGCAAC
AACCTTACTGGAACTATCCCAGAGAGCATTGGCAATTGCACAAGCTTTGAGATCTTGGATGTATCTTATA
ATCAGATTACCGGAGTTATACCCTACAATATTGGTTTCCTCCAAGTAGCTACTCTGTCACTTCAAGGAAA
CAAGTTGACTGGCAGAATTCCGGAAGTGATTGGTCTGATGCAGGCTCTTGCTGTATTGGATTTGAGTGAC
AATGAATTAACTGGGCCTATTCCACCAATACTTGGGAATCTGTCATTCACTGGAAAACTGTATCTCCATG
GCAACAAGCTCACTGGACAAATCCCACCCGAGCTAGGCAATATGTCACGACTCAGCTATTTGCAACTAAA
TGATAATGAACTAGTGGGAAAGATCCCACCTGAGCTTGGGAAGCTGGAACAATTGTTCGAACTGAATCTT
GCGAACAACAATCTTGTAGGGCTGATTCCATCTAACATTAGTTCCTGTGCTGCCTTGAATCAATTCAATG
TTCATGGGAACTTCTTGAGTGGAGCTGTACCACTTGAATTCCGGAATCTTGGAAGCTTGACTTATCTAAA
TCTTTCCTCAAACAGTTTCAAGGGCAAAATACCTGCTGAGCTTGGCCATATCATCAATCTTGATACATTG
GATCTGTCTGGCAACAATTTCTCAGGCTCAATTCCATTAACACTTGGTGATCTTGAGCATCTTCTCATCT
TAAACTTGAGCAGAAATCATCTGAATGGCACATTGCCTGCAGAATTCGGGAACCTCCGAAGCATTCAGAT
CATCGATGTGTCATTTAATTTTCTTGCCGGTGTTATTCCAACTGAACTTGGCCAGTTGCAGAACATAAAC
TCTCTGATACTGAACAACAACAAGATTCATGGGAAAATCCCTGATCAGCTAACTAACTGCTTCAGTCTTG
CCAATCTGAACATCTCCTTCAATAATCTTTCTGGAATAATCCCACCTATGAAGAACTTTACACGTTTTTC
CCCGGCCAGCTTCTTTGGAAATCCATTTCTCTGCGGGAACTGGGTTGGATCAATCTGTGGCCCATCTTTA
CCTAAGCTGGAGGTGCTGTTCCAGGGACCAAGCGGCAATCCCGGCGGCGATCTGGCCCCCCAGATGCTGC
GCGAGCTGCAGGAGACCAATGCCGCCCTGCAGGACGTGCGCGAGCTGCTGCGCCACCGCGTGAAGGAGAT
CACCTTCCTGAAGAACACCGTGATGGAGTGCGACGCCTGCGGCATGCAGCCCTCTAGAGGCTCCGGCTCC
ATCATCCCAGTTGAGGAGGAGAACCCGGACTTCTGGAACCGCGAGGCAGCCGAGGCCCTGGGTGCCGCCA
AGAAGCTGCAGCCTGCACAGACAGCCGCCAAGAACCTCATCATCTTCCTGGGCGATGGGATGGGGGTGTC
TACGGTGACAGCTGCCAGGATCCTAAAAGGGCAGAAGAAGGACAAACTGGGGCCTGAGATACCCCTGGCC
ATGGACCGCTTCCCATATGTGGCTCTGTCCAAGACATACAATGTAGACAAACATGTGCCAGACAGTGGAG
CCACAGCCACGGCCTACCTGTGCGGGGTCAAGGGCAACTTCCAGACCATTGGCTTGAGTGCAGCCGCCCG
CTTTAACCAGTGCAACACGACACGCGGCAACGAGGTCATCTCCGTGATGAATCGGGCCAAGAAAGCAGGG
AAGTCAGTGGGAGTGGTAACCACCACACGAGTGCAGCACGCCTCGCCAGCCGGCACCTACGCCCACACGG
TGAACCGCAACTGGTACTCGGACGCCGACGTGCCTGCCTCGGCCCGCCAGGAGGGGTGCCAGGACATCGC
TACGCAGCTCATCTCCAACATGGACATTGACGTGATCCTAGGTGGAGGCCGAAAGTACATGTTTCGCATG
GGAACCCCAGACCCTGAGTACCCAGATGACTACAGCCAAGGTGGGACCAGGCTGGACGGGAAGAATCTGG
TGCAGGAATGGCTGGCGAAGCGCCAGGGTGCCCGGTATGTGTGGAACCGCACTGAGCTCATGCAGGCTTC
CCTGGACCCGTCTGTGACCCATCTCATGGGTCTCTTTGAGCCTGGAGACATGAAATACGAGATCCACCGA
GACTCCACACTGGACCCCTCCCTGATGGAGATGACAGAGGCTGCCCTGCGCCTGCTGAGCAGGAACCCCC
GCGGCTTCTTCCTCTTCGTGGAGGGTGGTCGCATCGACCATGGTCATCATGAAAGCAGGGCTTACCGGGC
ACTGACTGAGACGATCATGTTCGACGACGCCATTGAGAGGGCGGGCCAGCTCACCAGCGAGGAGGACACG
CTGAGCCTCGTCACTGCCGACCACTCCCACGTCTTCTCCTTCGGAGGCTACCCCCTGCGAGGGAGCTCCA
TCTTCGGGCTGGCCCCTGGCAAGGCCCGGGACAGGAAGGCCTACACGGTCCTCCTATACGGAAACGGTCC
AGGCTATGTGCTCAAGGACGGCGCCCGGCCGGATGTTACCGAGAGCGAGAGCGGGAGCCCCGAGTATCGG
CAGCAGTCAGCAGTGCCCCTGGACGAAGAGACCCACGCAGGCGAGGACGTGGCGGTGTTCGCGCGCGGCC
CGCAGGCGCACCTGGTTCACGGCGTGCAGGAGCAGACCTTCATAGCGCACGTCATGGCCTTCGCCGCCTG
CCTGGAGCCCTACACCGCCTGCGACCTGGCGCCCCCCGCCGGCACCACCGACGCCGCGCACCCGGGTTCT
AGAGGAAGCACCTCCGGCGATAACGATTACAAGGATGATGATGATAAGGCCAGCGGCACCGGTCATCATC
ACCATCACCATTGAGTTTAAACCCGCTGATCAGCCTCGACTGTGCCTTCTAAGGCCTGAGCTCGCTGATC
AGCCTCGATCGAGGATCCAGACATGATAAGATACATTGATGAGTTTGGACAAACCACAACTAGAATGCAG
TGAAAAAAATGCTTTATTTGTGAAATTTGTGATGCTATTGCTTTATTTGTAACCATTATAAGCTGCAATA
AACAAGTTAACAACAACAATTGCATTCATTTTATGTTTCAGGTTCAGGGGGAGGTGTGGGAGGTTTTTTA
AAGCAAGTAAAACCTCTACAAATGTGGTATGGCTGATTATGATCAGTCGACCTGCAGGCATGCAAGCTTG
GCGTAATCATGGTCATAGCTGTTTCCTGTGTGAAATTGTTATCCGCTCACAATTCCACACAACATACGAG
CCGGAAGCATAAAGTGTAAAGCCTGGGGTGCCTAATGAGTGAGCTAACTCACATTAATTGCGTTGCGCTC
ACTGCCCGCTTTCCAGTCGGGAAACCTGTCGTGCCAGCTGCATTAATGAATCGGCCAACGCGCGGGGAGA
GGCGGTTTGCGTATTGGGCGCTCTTCCGCTTCCTCGCTCACTGACTCGCTGCGCTCGGTCGTTCGGCTGC
GGCGAGCGGTATCAGCTCACTCAAAGGCGGTAATACGGTTATCCACAGAATCAGGGGATAACGCAGGAAA
GAACATGTGAGCAAAAGGCCAGCAAAAGGCCAGGAACCGTAAAAAGGCCGCGTTGCTGGCGTTTTTCCAT
AGGCTCCGCCCCCCTGACGAGCATCACAAAAATCGACGCTCAAGTCAGAGGTGGCGAAACCCGACAGGAC
TATAAAGATACCAGGCGTTTCCCCCTGGAAGCTCCCTCGTGCGCTCTCCTGTTCCGACCCTGCCGCTTAC
CGGATACCTGTCCGCCTTTCTCCCTTCGGGAAGCGTGGCGCTTTCTCATAGCTCACGCTGTAGGTATCTC
AGTTCGGTGTAGGTCGTTCGCTCCAAGCTGGGCTGTGTGCACGAACCCCCCGTTCAGCCCGACCGCTGCG
CCTTATCCGGTAACTATCGTCTTGAGTCCAACCCGGTAAGACACGACTTATCGCCACTGGCAGCAGCCAC
TGGTAACAGGATTAGCAGAGCGAGGTATGTAGGCGGTGCTACAGAGTTCTTGAAGTGGTGGCCTAACTAC
GGCTACACTAGAAGAACAGTATTTGGTATCTGCGCTCTGCTGAAGCCAGTTACCTTCGGAAAAAGAGTTG
GTAGCTCTTGATCCGGCAAACAAACCACCGCTGGTAGCGGTGGTTTTTTTGTTTGCAAGCAGCAGATTAC
GCGCAGAAAAAAAGGATCTCAAGAAGATCCTTTGATCTTTTCTACGGGGTCTGACGCTCAGTGGAACGAA
AACTCACGTTAAGGGATTTTGGTCATGAGATTATCAAAAAGGATCTTCACCTAGATCCTTTTAAATTAAA
AATGAAGTTTTAAATCAATCTAAAGTATATATGAGTAAACTTGGTCTGACAGTTACCAATGCTTAATCAG
TGAGGCACCTATCTCAGCGATCTGTCTATTTCGTTCATCCATAGTTGCCTGACTCCCCGTCGTGTAGATA
ACTACGATACGGGAGGGCTTACCATCTGGCCCCAGTGCTGCAATGATACCGCGAGACCCACGCTCACCGG
CTCCAGATTTATCAGCAATAAACCAGCCAGCCGGAAGGGCCGAGCGCAGAAGTGGTCCTGCAACTTTATC
CGCCTCCATCCAGTCTATTAATTGTTGCCGGGAAGCTAGAGTAAGTAGTTCGCCAGTTAATAGTTTGCGC
AACGTTGTTGCCATTGCTACAGGCATCGTGGTGTCACGCTCGTCGTTTGGTATGGCTTCATTCAGCTCCG
GTTCCCAACGATCAAGGCGAGTTACATGATCCCCCATGTTGTGCAAAAAAGCGGTTAGCTCCTTCGGTCC
TCCGATCGTTGTCAGAAGTAAGTTGGCCGCAGTGTTATCACTCATGGTTATGGCAGCACTGCATAATTCT
CTTACTGTCATGCCATCCGTAAGATGCTTTTCTGTGACTGGTGAGTACTCAACCAAGTCATTCTGAGAAT
AGTGTATGCGGCGACCGAGTTGCTCTTGCCCGGCGTCAATACGGGATAATACCGCGCCACATAGCAGAAC
TTTAAAAGTGCTCATCATTGGAAAACGTTCTTCGGGGCGAAAACTCTCAAGGATCTTACCGCTGTTGAGA
TCCAGTTCGATGTAACCCACTCGTGCACCCAACTGATCTTCAGCATCTTTTACTTTCACCAGCGTTTCTG
GGTGAGCAAAAACAGGAAGGCAAAATGCCGCAAAAAAGGGAATAAGGGCGACACGGAAATGTTGAATACT
CATACTCTTCCTTTTTCAATATTATTGAAGCATTTATCAGGGTTATTGTCTCATGAGCGGATACATATTT
GAATGTATTTAGAAAAATAAACAAATAGGGGTTCCGCGCACATTTCCCCGAAAAGTGCCACCTGACGTCT
AAGAAACCATTATTATCATGACATTAACCTATAAAAATAGGCGTATCACGAGGCCCTTTCGTCTCGCGCG
TTTCGGTGATGACGGTGAAAACCTCTGACACATGCAGCTCCCGGAGACGGTCACAGCTTGTCTGTAAGCG
GATGCCGGGAGCAGACAAGCCCGTCAGGGCGCGTCAGCGGGTGTTGGCGGGTGTCGGGGCTGGCTTAACT
ATGCGGCATCAGAGCAGATTGTACTGAGAGTGCACCATATGCGGTGTGAAATACCGCACAGATGCGTAAG
GAGAAAATACCGCATCAGGCGCCATTCGCCATTCAGGCTGCGCAACTGTTGGGAAGGGCGATCGGTGCGG
GCCTCTTCGCTATTACGCCAGCTGGCGAAAGGGGGATGTGCTGCAAGGCGATTAAGTTGGGTAACGCCAG
GGTTTTCCCAGTCACGACGTT
Features (pLannotate 1.2.2; 19 found; start..end, strand, type, name):
     23..449     +  promoter       MT promoter: Drosophila metallothionein promoter
    467..520     +  sig_peptide    BiP signal sequence: Drosophila BiP signal sequence
    476..2185    +  CDS            ERL2 (fragment): ERL2_ARATH - Experimental evidence at protein level: Swiss-Prot protein existence level 1. Receptor kinase that regulates inflorescence architecture and organ shape as well as stomatal patterning, including density and clustering, together with ERL1 and ER. From Arabidopsis thaliana (Mouse-ear cress).
   2213..2392    +  CDS            Comp (fragment): COMP_RAT - Experimental evidence at protein level: Swiss-Prot protein existence level 1. May play a role in the structural integrity of cartilage via its interaction with other extracellular matrix proteins such as the collagens and fibronectin. Can mediate the interaction of chondrocytes with the cartilage extracellular matrix through interaction with cell surface integrin receptors. Could play a role in the pathogenesis of osteoarthritis. Potent suppressor of apoptosis in both primary chondrocytes and transformed cells. Suppresses apoptosis by blocking the activation of caspase-3 and by indu
   2380..3832    +  CDS            SEAP (fragment): secreted alkaline phosphatase from human placenta The natural enzyme has a C-terminal transmembrane sequence that is replaced by a GPI anchor.
   3869..3898    +  CDS            2xFLAG (fragment): two tandem FLAG® epitope tags
   4004..4138    -  polyA_signal   SV40 poly(A) signal: SV40 polyadenylation signal
   4161..4245    -  CDS            large T antigen (fragment): large T antigen from SV40 (simian virus 40)
   4245..4269    +  misc_feature   MCS (fragment): pUC18/19 multiple cloning site
   4306..4322    -  protein_bind   lac operator: The lac repressor binds to the lac operator to inhibit transcription in E. coli. This inhibition can be relieved by adding lactose or isopropyl-β-D-thiogalactopyranoside (IPTG). lac repressor encoded by lacI
   4330..4360    -  promoter       lac promoter: promoter for the E. coli lac operon
   4375..4396    -  protein_bind   CAP binding site: CAP binding activates transcription in the presence of cAMP. E. coli catabolite activator protein
   4409..4501    -  CDS            lacI (fragment): lac repressor; lacI; The lac repressor binds to the lac operator to inhibit transcription in E. coli. This inhibition can be relieved by adding lactose or isopropyl-β-D-thiogalactopyranoside (IPTG).
   4684..5272    -  rep_origin     ori: high-copy-number ColE1/pMB1/pBR322/pUC origin of replication
   5443..6303    -  CDS            AmpR: β-lactamase; bla; confers resistance to ampicillin, carbenicillin, and related antibiotics
   6304..6408    -  promoter       AmpR promoter: bla
   6503..6538    +  CDS            rop (fragment): Rop protein, which maintains plasmids at low copy number; rop
   6640..6739    +  misc_feature   bom (fragment): basis of mobility region from pBR322
   6745..21      -  CDS            lacZα (fragment) (across the origin): LacZα fragment of β-galactosidase; lacZ fragment
