[The description below was written by a language model from this plasmid's Addgene catalogue record and pLannotate feature annotations shown in this document.]
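Description:
ERL2 C8_pECIA14 is an insect-cell expression plasmid of about 6.9 kb, built on the pECIA14 backbone, that produces a secreted "prey" protein for extracellular interaction screening. It is maintained in E. coli through a high-copy ColE1/pUC-type origin and an ampicillin resistance (β-lactamase) gene. The remaining bacterial annotations (lac promoter/operator, CAP site, and fragments of lacZα, lacI, rop and bom) are remnants of the pUC/pBR322-derived cloning backbone and are not functional parts of the design. No selectable marker for insect cells is annotated or mentioned.

The expression cassette is driven by the Drosophila metallothionein promoter, which is induced with copper sulfate in Drosophila cell culture. A Drosophila BiP signal sequence directs the product into the secretory pathway. It is followed by the extracellular leucine-rich repeat domain of the Arabidopsis thaliana receptor kinase ERL2 (AT5G07180), a protein involved in inflorescence architecture and stomatal patterning together with ER and ERL1. The insert was introduced by ligation-independent cloning. The ectodomain is fused at its C-terminus to the pentamerising coiled-coil helix of rat COMP, human placental alkaline phosphatase, a FLAG epitope and a hexahistidine tag. The His tag is stated by the depositor but not picked up in the feature table. An SV40 polyadenylation signal lies downstream of the cassette.

Pentamerisation raises avidity so that weak ectodomain interactions can be detected, and alkaline phosphatase provides an enzymatic readout. The plasmid is meant to be paired with the matching bait vector, ERL2 C8_pECIA2, and comes from a study mapping the extracellular interaction network of Arabidopsis LRR receptor kinases.
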