Addgene plasmid #114931: ERL2 C8_pECIA14
Purpose: Prey vector ERL2 C8_pECIA14 should be used with bait vector ERL2 C8_pECIA2.
Depositing lab: Youssef Belkhadir. Depositing organization: Gregor Mendel Institute of Molecular Plant Biology. Publication: An extracellular network of Arabidopsis leucine-rich repeat receptor kinases. Smakowska-Luzan E, Mott GA, Parys K, Stegmann M, Howton TC, Layeghifard M, Neuhold J, Lehner A, Kong J, Grunwald K, Weinberger N, Satbhai SB, Mayer D, Busch W, Madalinski M, Stolt-Bergner P, Provart NJ, Mukhtar MS, Zipfel C, Desveaux D, Guttman DS, Belkhadir Y. Nature. 2018 Jan 18;553(7688):342-346. doi: 10.1038/nature25184. Epub 2018 Jan 10. PubMed 29320478.
Backbone
  Vector backbone: pECIA14
  Backbone manufacturer: Chris Garcia (Addgene plasmid # 47051)
  Vector type: Insect Expression
Growth in bacteria
  Bacterial resistance: Ampicillin, 100 μg/mL
  Growth temperature: 37°C
  Growth strain: DH5alpha
  Copy number: High Copy
Gene/Insert
  Gene/Insert name: AT5G07180
  Species: A. thaliana (mustard weed)
  Promoter: Metallothionein (Copper-Inducible)
  Cloning method: Ligation Independent Cloning
Terms and licenses: Academic/Nonprofit Terms; Industry Terms: Not Available to Industry
Depositor comments: Plasmid for secreted expression in Drosophila cell culture by induction via CuSO4. Insert is an extracellular domain of indicated LRR-RK, C-terminally tagged with Pentameric rat COMP helix, Alkaline Phosphatase (human, placental), Flag, and hexahistidine tags. Insert Protein Sequence: MNNEGKALMAIKASFSNVANMLLDWDDVHNHDFCSWRGVFCDNVSLNVVSLNLSNLNLGGEISSALGDLMNLQSIDLQGNKLGGQIPDEIGNCVSLAYVDFSTNLLFGDIPFSISKLKQLEFLNLKNNQLTGPIPATLTQIPNLKTLDLARNQLTGEIPRLLYWNEVLQYLGLRGNMLTGTLSPDMCQLTGLWYFDVRGNNLTGTIPESIGNCTSFEILDVSYNQITGVIPYNIGFLQVATLSLQGNKLTGRIPEVIGLMQALAVLDLSDNELTGPIPPILGNLSFTGKLYLHGNKLTGQIPPELGNMSRLSYLQLNDNELVGKIPPELGKLEQLFELNLANNNLVGLIPSNISSCAALNQFNVHGNFLSGAVPLEFRNLGSLTYLNLSSNSFKGKIPAELGHIINLDTLDLSGNNFSGSIPLTLGDLEHLLILNLSRNHLNGTLPAEFGNLRSIQIIDVSFNFLAGVIPTELGQLQNINSLILNNNKIHGKIPDQLTNCFSLANLNISFNNLSGIIPPMKNFTRFSPASFFGNPFLCGNWVGSICGPSLPK
How to cite: ERL2 C8_pECIA14 was a gift from Youssef Belkhadir (Addgene plasmid # 114931 ; http://n2t.net/addgene:114931 ; RRID:Addgene_114931)
